Addgene plasmid #160916: pAGM9121_pDAS1
Purpose: Dihydroxyacetone synthase 1 (DAS1) promoter module for episomal P. pastoris promoter shuffling
Depositing lab: Sylvestre Marillonnet. Depositing organization: Leibniz Institute of Plant Biochemistry (IPB). Publication: Improving the Heterologous Production of Fungal Peroxygenases through an Episomal Pichia pastoris Promoter and Signal Peptide Shuffling System. Pullmann P, Weissenborn MJ. ACS Synth Biol. 2021 Jun 2. doi: 10.1021/acssynbio.0c00641. PubMed 34075757.
Backbone
  Vector backbone: pAGM9121
  Vector type: Synthetic Biology
Growth in bacteria
  Bacterial resistance: Spectinomycin, 50 μg/mL
  Growth temperature: 37°C
  Growth strain: DH5alpha
  Copy number: High Copy
Gene/Insert
  Gene/Insert name: Dihydroxyacetone synthase 1 promoter (alt name: DAS1)
  Species: Pichia pastoris
  Cloning method: Restriction Enzyme; 5′ cloning site Unknown (unknown if destroyed)
Terms and licenses: Academic/Nonprofit Terms; Industry Terms: Not Available to Industry
Depositor comments: Please visit https://www.biorxiv.org/content/10.1101/2020.12.23.424034v1 for bioRxiv preprint.
How to cite: pAGM9121_pDAS1 was a gift from Sylvestre Marillonnet (Addgene plasmid # 160916 ; http://n2t.net/addgene:160916 ; RRID:Addgene_160916)
