[The description below was written by a language model from this plasmid's Addgene catalogue record and pLannotate feature annotations shown in this document.]
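Description:
pAGM9121_pDAS1 is a small (about 2.6 kb) synthetic-biology part plasmid that stores the promoter of the Pichia pastoris dihydroxyacetone synthase 1 gene (DAS1) as a reusable cloning module. It is built on the pAGM9121 backbone, a vector commonly used in modular (Golden Gate/MoClo-style) cloning systems to hold basic parts. The record lists the cloning method only as restriction enzyme based and does not give the flanking sites. The plasmid is propagated in E. coli at high copy number from a ColE1/pUC-type origin and is selected with spectinomycin. Resistance comes from an aadA aminoglycoside adenylyltransferase gene, which also confers streptomycin resistance. The short Pc integron promoter fragment and the gentamicin acetyltransferase fragment annotated just upstream of aadA appear to be remnants of the integron-derived resistance cassette rather than functional elements; in particular, no gentamicin selection is indicated.

The automated feature table annotates only these backbone elements. The DAS1 promoter insert itself was not recognised by the annotation tool and presumably lies in the unannotated remainder of the sequence, so its exact boundaries and length cannot be stated from the record. DAS1 is a gene of the methanol utilisation pathway in P. pastoris, and its promoter is generally known as a strong methanol-inducible element. The plasmid carries no yeast origin, yeast marker or expression cassette of its own, so it serves as a donor of the promoter part rather than as an expression vector. According to the record, the module is meant to be combined with other parts in an episomal P. pastoris promoter shuffling system. The associated publication pairs this with signal peptide shuffling to improve heterologous production of fungal peroxygenases.
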