Features (pLannotate 1.2.2; 4 found; start..end, strand, type, name):
     23..46      +  promoter       Pc promoter (fragment): intI1 (promoter lies within the coding sequence); class 1 integron promoter
    222..278     +  CDS            GmR (fragment): gentamycin acetyltransferase; aacC1; confers resistance to gentamycin
    289..1076    +  CDS            SmR (fragment): aminoglycoside adenylyltransferase (Murphy, 1985); aadA; confers resistance to spectinomycin and streptomycin
   1417..2005    +  rep_origin     ori: high-copy-number ColE1/pMB1/pBR322/pUC origin of replication
>Addgene plasmid #160916 | pAGM9121_pDAS1 | addgene full sequence | sequence record 316785 | Addgene NGS Result
GTGCCGAGGCACGAACCCAGTGGACATAAGCCTGTTCGGTTCGTAAGCTGTAATGCAAGTAGCGTATGCG
CTCACGCAACTGGTCCAGAACCTTGACCGAACGCAGCGGTGGTAACGGCGCAGTGGCGGTTTTCATGGCT
TGTTATGACTGTTTTTTTGGGGTACAGTCTATGCCTCGGGCATCCAAGCAGCAAGCGCGTTACGCCGTGG
GTCGATGTTTGATGTTATGGAGCAGCAACGATGTTACGCAGCAGGGCAGTCGCCCTAAAACAAAGTTAAA
CATCATGGGGGAAGCGGTGATCGCCGAAGTATCGACTCAACTATCAGAGGTAGTTGGCGTCATCGAGCGC
CATCTCGAACCGACGTTGCTGGCCGTACATTTGTACGGCTCCGCAGTGGATGGCGGCCTGAAGCCACACA
GCGATATTGATTTGCTGGTTACGGTGACCGTAAGGCTTGATGAAACAACGCGGCGAGCTTTGATCAACGA
CCTTTTGGAAACTTCGGCTTCCCCTGGAGAGAGCGAGATTCTCCGCGCTGTAGAAGTCACCATTGTTGTG
CACGACGACATCATTCCGTGGCGTTATCCAGCTAAGCGCGAACTGCAATTTGGAGAATGGCAGCGCAATG
ACATTCTTGCAGGTATCTTCGAGCCAGCCACGATCGACATTGATCTGGCTATCTTGCTGACAAAAGCAAG
AGAACATAGCGTTGCCTTGGTAGGTCCAGCGGCGGAGGAACTCTTTGATCCGGTTCCTGAACAGGATCTA
TTTGAGGCGCTAAATGAAACCTTAACGCTATGGAACTCGCCGCCCGACTGGGCTGGCGATGAGCGAAATG
TAGTGCTTACGTTGTCCCGCATTTGGTACAGCGCAGTAACCGGCAAAATCGCGCCGAAGGATGTCGCTGC
CGACTGGGCAATGGAGCGCCTGCCGGCCCAGTATCAGCCCGTCATACTTGAAGCTAGACAGGCTTATCTT
GGACAAGAAGAAGATCGCTTGGCCTCGCGCGCAGATCAGTTGGAAGAATTTGTCCATTACGTGAAAGGCG
AGATCACCAAGGTAGTCGGCAAATAATGTCTAGCTAGAAATTCGTTCAAGCCGACGCCGCTTCGCGGCGC
GGCTTAACTCAAGCGTTAGATGCACTAAGCACATAATTGCTCACAGCCAAACTATCAGGTCAAGTCTGCT
TTTATTATTTTTAAGCGTGCATAATAAGCCCTACACAAATTGGGAGATATATCATGCTGTCAGACCAAGT
TTACTCATATATACTTTAGATTGATTTAAAACTTCATTTTTAATTTAAAAGGATCTAGGTGAAGATCCTT
TTTGATAATCTCATGACCAAAATCCCTTAACGTGAGTTTTCGTTCCACTGAGCGTCAGACCCCGTAGAAA
AGATCAAAGGATCTTCTTGAGATCCTTTTTTTCTGCGCGTAATCTGCTGCTTGCAAACAAAAAAACCACC
GCTACCAGCGGTGGTTTGTTTGCCGGATCAAGAGCTACCAACTCTTTTTCCGAAGGTAACTGGCTTCAGC
AGAGCGCAGATACCAAATACTGTTCTTCTAGTGTAGCCGTAGTTAGGCCACCACTTCAAGAACTCTGTAG
CACCGCCTACATACCTCGCTCTGCTAATCCTGTTACCAGTGGCTGCTGCCAGTGGCGATAAGTCGTGTCT
TACCGGGTTGGACTCAAGACGATAGTTACCGGATAAGGCGCAGCGGTCGGGCTGAACGGGGGGTTCGTGC
ACACAGCCCAGCTTGGAGCGAACGACCTACACCGAACTGAGATACCTACAGCGTGAGCTATGAGAAAGCG
CCACGCTTCCCGAAGGGAGAAAGGCGGACAGGTATCCGGTAAGCGGCAGGGTCGGAACAGGAGAGCGCAC
GAGGGAGCTTCCAGGGGGAAACGCCTGGTATCTTTATAGTCCTGTCGGGTTTCGCCACCTCTGACTTGAG
CGTCGATTTTTGTGATGCTCGTCAGGGGGGCGGAGCCTATGGAAAAACGCCAGCAACGCGGCCTTTTTAC
GGTTCCTGCACTCTGTGGTCTCAAACGAATGATATAAACAACAATTGAGTGACAGGTCTACTTTGTTCTC
AAAAGGCCATAACCATCTGTTTGCATCTCTTATCACCACACCATCCTCCTCATCTGGCCTTCAATTGTGG
GGAACAACTAGCATCCCAACACCAGACTAACTCCACCCAGATGAAACCAGTTGTCGCTTACCAGTCAATG
AATGTTGAGCTAACGTTCCTTGAAACTCGAATGATCCCAGCCTTGCTGCGTATCATCCCTCCGCTATTCC
GCCGCTTGCTCCAACCATGTTTCCGCCTTTTTCGAACAAGTTCAAATACCTATCTTTGGCAGGACTTTTC
CTCCTGCCTTTTTTAGCCTCAGTTCTCGGTTAGCCTCTAGGCAAATTCTGTTCTTCATACCTATATCAAC
TTTTCATCAGATAGCCTTTGGGTTCAAAAAAGAACTAAAGCAGGATGCCTGATATATAAATCCCAGATGA
TCTGCTTTTGAAACTATTTTCAGTATCTTGATTCGTTTACTTACAAACAACTATTGTTGATTTTATCTGG
AGAATAATCGAACATCATACAAAATGCGAGACCACGAA
